>Addgene plasmid #193612 | pXPR_003 sgPIGW guide 1 | addgene full sequence | sequence record 380084 | Addgene NGS Result
TAACAAATTGGCTGTGGTATATAAAATTATTCATAATGATAGTAGGAGGCTTGGTAGGTTTAAGAATAGT
TTTTGCTGTACTTTCTATAGTGAATAGAGTTAGGCAGGGATATTCACCATTATCGTTTCAGACCCACCTC
CCAACCCCGAGGGGACCCAGAGAGGGCCTATTTCCCATGATTCCTTCATATTTGCATATACGATACAAGG
CTGTTAGAGAGATAATTAGAATTAATTTGACTGTAAACACAAAGATATTAGTACAAAATACGTGACGTAG
AAAGTAATAATTTCTTGGGTAGTTTGCAGTTTTAAAATTATGTTTTAAAATGGACTATCATATGCTTACC
GTAACTTGAAAGTATTTCGATTTCTTGGCTTTATATATCTTGTGGAAAGGACGAAACACCGGGGGTATGT
GGCAATACACAGTTTTAGAGCTAGAAATAGCAAGTTAAAATAAGGCTAGTCCGTTATCAACTTGAAAAAG
TGGCACCGAGTCGGTGCTTTTTTAAGCTTGGCGTAACTAGATCTTGAGACAAATGGCAGTATTCATCCAC
AATTTTAAAAGAAAAGGGGGGATTGGGGGGTACAGTGCAGGGGAAAGAATAGTAGACATAATAGCAACAG
ACATACAAACTAAAGAATTACAAAAACAAATTACAAAAATTCAAAATTTTCGGGTTTATTACAGGGACAG
CAGAGATCCACTTTGGCGCCGGCTCGAGGGGGCCCGGGTGCAAAGATGGATAAAGTTTTAAACAGAGAGG
AATCTTTGCAGCTAATGGACCTTCTAGGTCTTGAAAGGAGTGGGAATTGGCTCCGGTGCCCGTCAGTGGG
CAGAGCGCACATCGCCCACAGTCCCCGAGAAGTTGGGGGGAGGGGTCGGCAATTGATCCGGTGCCTAGAG
AAGGTGGCGCGGGGTAAACTGGGAAAGTGATGTCGTGTACTGGCTCCGCCTTTTTCCCGAGGGTGGGGGA
GAACCGTATATAAGTGCAGTAGTCGCCGTGAACGTTCTTTTTCGCAACGGGTTTGCCGCCAGAACACAGG
TAAGTGCCGTGTGTGGTTCCCGCGGGCCTGGCCTCTTTACGGGTTATGGCCCTTGCGTGCCTTGAATTAC
TTCCACCTGGCTGCAGTACGTGATTCTTGATCCCGAGCTTCGGGTTGGAAGTGGGTGGGAGAGTTCGAGG
CCTTGCGCTTAAGGAGCCCCTTCGCCTCGTGCTTGAGTTGAGGCCTGGCCTGGGCGCTGGGGCCGCCGCG
TGCGAATCTGGTGGCACCTTCGCGCCTGTCTCGCTGCTTTCGATAAGTCTCTAGCCATTTAAAATTTTTG
ATGACCTGCTGCGACGCTTTTTTTCTGGCAAGATAGTCTTGTAAATGCGGGCCAAGATCTGCACACTGGT
ATTTCGGTTTTTGGGGCCGCGGGCGGCGACGGGGCCCGTGCGTCCCAGCGCACATGTTCGGCGAGGCGGG
GCCTGCGAGCGCGGCCACCGAGAATCGGACGGGGGTAGTCTCAAGCTGGCCGGCCTGCTCTGGTGCCTGG
CCTCGCGCCGCCGTGTATCGCCCCGCCCTGGGCGGCAAGGCTGGCCCGGTCGGCACCAGTTGCGTGAGCG
GAAAGATGGCCGCTTCCCGGCCCTGCTGCAGGGAGCTCAAAATGGAGGACGCGGCGCTCGGGAGAGCGGG
CGGGTGAGTCACCCACACAAAGGAAAAGGGCCTTTCCGTCCTCAGCCGTCGCTTCATGTGACTCCACGGA
GTACCGGGCGCCGTCCAGGCACCTCGATTAGTTCTCGAGCTTTTGGAGTACGTCGTCTTTAGGTTGGGGG
GAGGGGTTTTATGCGATGGAGTTTCCCCACACTGAGTGGGTGGAGACTGAAGTTAGGCCAGCTTGGCACT
TGATGTAATTCTCCTTGGAATTTGCCCTTTTTGAGTTTGGATCTTGGTTCATTCTCAAGCCTCAGACAGT
GGTTCAAAGTTTTTTTCTTCCATTTCAGGTGTCGTGACGTACGGCCACCATGACCGAGTACAAGCCCACG
GTGCGCCTCGCCACCCGCGACGACGTCCCCAGGGCCGTACGCACCCTCGCCGCCGCGTTCGCCGACTACC
CCGCCACGCGCCACACCGTCGATCCGGACCGCCACATCGAGCGGGTCACCGAGCTGCAAGAACTCTTCCT
CACGCGCGTCGGGCTCGACATCGGCAAGGTGTGGGTCGCGGACGACGGCGCCGCCGTGGCGGTCTGGACC
ACGCCGGAGAGCGTCGAAGCGGGGGCGGTGTTCGCCGAGATCGGCCCGCGCATGGCCGAGTTGAGCGGTT
CCCGGCTGGCCGCGCAGCAACAGATGGAAGGCCTCCTGGCGCCGCACCGGCCCAAGGAGCCCGCGTGGTT
CCTGGCCACCGTCGGAGTCTCGCCCGACCACCAGGGCAAGGGTCTGGGCAGCGCCGTCGTGCTCCCCGGA
GTGGAGGCGGCCGAGCGCGCCGGGGTGCCCGCCTTCCTGGAGACCTCCGCGCCCCGCAACCTCCCCTTCT
ACGAGCGGCTCGGCTTCACCGTCACCGCCGACGTCGAGGTGCCCGAAGGACCGCGCACCTGGTGCATGAC
CCGCAAGCCCGGTGCCTGAACGCGTTAAGTCGACAATCAACCTCTGGATTACAAAATTTGTGAAAGATTG
ACTGGTATTCTTAACTATGTTGCTCCTTTTACGCTATGTGGATACGCTGCTTTAATGCCTTTGTATCATG
CTATTGCTTCCCGTATGGCTTTCATTTTCTCCTCCTTGTATAAATCCTGGTTGCTGTCTCTTTATGAGGA
GTTGTGGCCCGTTGTCAGGCAACGTGGCGTGGTGTGCACTGTGTTTGCTGACGCAACCCCCACTGGTTGG
GGCATTGCCACCACCTGTCAGCTCCTTTCCGGGACTTTCGCTTTCCCCCTCCCTATTGCCACGGCGGAAC
TCATCGCCGCCTGCCTTGCCCGCTGCTGGACAGGGGCTCGGCTGTTGGGCACTGACAATTCCGTGGTGTT
GTCGGGGAAATCATCGTCCTTTCCTTGGCTGCTCGCCTGTGTTGCCACCTGGATTCTGCGCGGGACGTCC
TTCTGCTACGTCCCTTCGGCCCTCAATCCAGCGGACCTTCCTTCCCGCGGCCTGCTGCCGGCTCTGCGGC
CTCTTCCGCGTCTTCGCCTTCGCCCTCAGACGAGTCGGATCTCCCTTTGGGCCGCCTCCCCGCGTCGACT
TTAAGACCAATGACTTACAAGGCAGCTGTAGATCTTAGCCACTTTTTAAAAGAAAAGGGGGGACTGGAAG
GGCTAATTCACTCCCAACGAAGACAAGATCTGCTTTTTGCTTGTACTGGGTCTCTCTGGTTAGACCAGAT
CTGAGCCTGGGAGCTCTCTGGCTAACTAGGGAACCCACTGCTTAAGCCTCAATAAAGCTTGCCTTGAGTG
CTTCAAGTAGTGTGTGCCCGTCTGTTGTGTGACTCTGGTAACTAGAGATCCCTCAGACCCTTTTAGTCAG
TGTGGAAAATCTCTAGCAGTACGTATAGTAGTTCATGTCATCTTATTATTCAGTATTTATAACTTGCAAA
GAAATGAATATCAGAGAGTGAGAGGAACTTGTTTATTGCAGCTTATAATGGTTACAAATAAAGCAATAGC
ATCACAAATTTCACAAATAAAGCATTTTTTTCACTGCATTCTAGTTGTGGTTTGTCCAAACTCATCAATG
TATCTTATCATGTCTGGCTCTAGCTATCCCGCCCCTAACTCCGCCCATCCCGCCCCTAACTCCGCCCAGT
TCCGCCCATTCTCCGCCCCATGGCTGACTAATTTTTTTTATTTATGCAGAGGCCGAGGCCGCCTCGGCCT
CTGAGCTATTCCAGAAGTAGTGAGGAGGCTTTTTTGGAGGCCTAGGGACGTACCCAATTCGCCCTATAGT
GAGTCGTATTACGCGCGCTCACTGGCCGTCGTTTTACAACGTCGTGACTGGGAAAACCCTGGCGTTACCC
AACTTAATCGCCTTGCAGCACATCCCCCTTTCGCCAGCTGGCGTAATAGCGAAGAGGCCCGCACCGATCG
CCCTTCCCAACAGTTGCGCAGCCTGAATGGCGAATGGG
[124 nt withheld, positions 4099-4222]
C
[91 nt withheld, positions 4224-4314]
A
[49 nt withheld, positions 4316-4364]
CCTTTGACGTTGGAGTCCACGTTCTTT
[37 nt withheld, positions 4392-4428]
ACCCTATCTCGGTCTATTCTTTTGATTTATAAGGGATTTTGCCGATTTCGGCCTATTGGTTAAAAAATGA
GCTGATTTAACAAAAATTTAACGCGAATTTTAACAAAATATTAACGCTTACAATTTAGGTGGCACTTTTC
GGGGAAATGTGCGCGGAACCCCTATTTGTTTATTTTTCTAAATACATTCAAATATGTATCCGCTCATGAG
ACAATAACCCTGATAAATGCTTCAATAATATTGAAAAAGGAAGAGTATGAGTATTCAACATTTCCGTGTC
GCCCTTATTCCCTTTTTTGCGGCATTTTGCCTTCCTGTTTTTGCTCACCCAGAAACGCTGGTGAAAGTAA
AAGATGCTGAAGATCAGTTGGGTGCACGAGTGGGTTACATCGAACTGGATCTCAACAGCGGTAAGATCCT
TGAGAGTTTTCGCCCCGAAGAACGTTTTCCAATGATGAGCACTTTTAAAGTTCTGCTATGTGGCGCGGTA
TTATCCCGTATTGACGCCGGGCAAGAGCAACTCGGTCGCCGCATACACTATTCTCAGAATGACTTGGTTG
AGTACTCACCAGTCACAGAAAAGCATCTTACGGATGGCATGACAGTAAGAGAATTATGCAGTGCTGCCAT
AACCATGAGTGATAACACTGCGGCCAACTTACTTCTGACAACGATCGGAGGACCGAAGGAGCTAACCGCT
TTTTTGCACAACATGGGGGATCATGTAACTCGCCTTGATCGTTGGGAACCGGAGCTGAATGAAGCCATAC
CAAACGACGAGCGTGACACCACGATGCCTGTAGCAATGGCAACAACGTTGCGCAAACTATTAACTGGCGA
ACTACTTACTCTAGCTTCCCGGCAACAATTAATAGACTGGATGGAGGCGGATAAAGTTGCAGGACCACTT
CTGCGCTCGGCCCTTCCGGCTGGCTGGTTTATTGCTGATAAATCTGGAGCCGGTGAGCGTGGGTCTCGCG
GTATCATTGCAGCACTGGGGCCAGATGGTAAGCCCTCCCGTATCGTAGTTATCTACACGACGGGGAGTCA
GGCAACTATGGATGAACGAAATAGACAGATCGCTGAGATAGGTGCCTCACTGATTAAGCATTGGTAACTG
TCAGACCAAGTTTACTCATATATACTTTAGATTGATTTAAAACTTCATTTTTAATTTAAAAGGATCTAGG
TGAAGATCCTTTTTGATAATCTCATGACCAAAATCCCTTAACGTGAGTTTTCGTTCCACTGAGCGTCAGA
CCCCGTAGAAAAGATCAAAGGATCTTCTTGAGATCCTTTTTTTCTGCGCGTAATCTGCTGCTTGCAAACA
AAAAAACCACCGCTACCAGCGGTGGTTTGTTTGCCGGATCAAGAGCTACCAACTCTTTTTCCGAAGGTAA
CTGGCTTCAGCAGAGCGCAGATACCAAATACTGTTCTTCTAGTGTAGCCGTAGTTAGGCCACCACTTCAA
GAACTCTGTAGCACCGCCTACATACCTCGCTCTGCTAATCCTGTTACCAGTGGCTGCTGCCAGTGGCGAT
AAGTCGTGTCTTACCGGGTTGGACTCAAGACGATAGTTACCGGATAAGGCGCAGCGGTCGGGCTGAACGG
GGGGTTCGTGCACACAGCCCAGCTTGGAGCGAACGACCTACACCGAACTGAGATACCTACAGCGTGAGCT
ATGAGAAAGCGCCACGCTTCCCGAAGGGAGAAAGGCGGACAGGTATCCGGTAAGCGGCAGGGTCGGAACA
GGAGAGCGCACGAGGGAGCTTCCAGGGGGAAACGCCTGGTATCTTTATAGTCCTGTCGGGTTTCGCCACC
TCTGACTTGAGCGTCGATTTTTGTGATGCTCGTCAGGGGGGCGGAGCCTATGGAAAAACGCCAGCAACGC
GGCCTTTTTACGGTTCCTGGCCTTTTGCTGGCCTTTTGCTCACATGTTCTTTCCTGCGTTATCCCCTGAT
TCTGTGGATAACCGTATTACCGCCTTTGAGTGAGCTGATACCGCTCGCCGCAGCCGAACGACCGAGCGCA
GCGAGTCAGTGAGCGAGGAAGCGGAAGAGCGCCCAATACGCAAACCGCCTCTCCCCGCGCGTTGGCCGAT
TCATTAATGCAGCTGGCACGACAGGTTTCCCGACTGGAAAGCGGGCAGTGAGCGCAACGCAATTAATGTG
AGTTAGCTCACTCATTAGGCACCCCAGGCTTTACACTTTATGCTTCCGGCTCGTATGTTGTGTGGAATTG
TGAGCGGATAACAATTTCACACAGGAAACAGCTATGACCATGATTACGCCAAGCGCGCAATTAACCCTCA
CTAAAGGGAACAAAAGCTGGAGCTGCAAGCTTAATGTAGTCTTATGCAATACTCTTGTAGTCTTGCAACA
TGGTAACGATGAGTTAGCAACATGCCTTACAAGGAGAGAAAAAGCACCGTGCATGCCGATTGGTGGAAGT
AAGGTGGTACGATCGTGCCTTATTAGGAAGGCAACAGACGGGTCTGACATGGATTGGACGAACCACTGAA
TTGCCGCATTGCAGAGATATTGTATTTAAGTGCCTAGCTCGATACATAAACGGGTCTCTCTGGTTAGACC
AGATCTGAGCCTGGGAGCTCTCTGGCTAACTAGGGAACCCACTGCTTAAGCCTCAATAAAGCTTGCCTTG
AGTGCTTCAAGTAGTGTGTGCCCGTCTGTTGTGTGACTCTGGTAACTAGAGATCCCTCAGACCCTTTTAG
TCAGTGTGGAAAATCTCTAGCAGTGGCGCCCGAACAGGGACTTGAAAGCGAAAGGGAAACCAGAGGAGCT
CTCTCGACGCAGGACTCGGCTTGCTGAAGCGCGCACGGCAAGAGGCGAGGGGCGGCGACTGGTGAGTACG
CCAAAAATTTTGACTAGCGGAGGCTAGAAGGAGAGAGATGGGTGCGAGAGCGTCAGTATTAAGCGGGGGA
GAATTAGATCGCGATGGGAAAAAATTCGGTTAAGGCCAGGGGGAAAGAAAAAATATAAATTAAAACATAT
AGTATGGGCAAGCAGGGAGCTAGAACGATTCGCAGTTAATCCTGGCCTGTTAGAAACATCAGAAGGCTGT
AGACAAATACTGGGACAGCTACAACCATCCCTTCAGACAGGATCAGAAGAACTTAGATCATTATATAATA
CAGTAGCAACCCTCTATTGTGTGCATCAAAGGATAGAGATAAAAGACACCAAGGAAGCTTTAGACAAGAT
AGAGGAAGAGCAAAACAAAAGTAAGACCACCGCACAGCAAGCGGCCGCTGATCTTCAGACCTGGAGGAGG
AGATATGAGGGACAATTGGAGAAGTGAATTATATAAATATAAAGTAGTAAAAATTGAACCATTAGGAGTA
GCACCCACCAAGGCAAAGAGAAGAGTGGTGCAGAGAGAAAAAAGAGCAGTGGGAATAGGAGCTTTGTTCC
TTGGGTTCTTGGGAGCAGCAGGAAGCACTATGGGCGCAGCGTCAATGACGCTGACGGTACAGGCCAGACA
ATTATTGTCTGGTATAGTGCAGCAGCAGAACAATTTGCTGAGGGCTATTGAGGCGCAACAGCATCTGTTG
CAACTCACAGTCTGGGGCATCAAGCAGCTCCAGGCAAGAATCCTGGCTGTGGAAAGATACCTAAAGGATC
AACAGCTCCTGGGGATTTGGGGTTGCTCTGGAAAACTCATTTGCACCACTGCTGTGCCTTGGAATGCTAG
TTGGAGTAATAAATCTCTGGAACAGATTTGGAATCACACGACCTGGATGGAGTGGGACAGAGAAATTAAC
AATTACACAAGCTTAATACACTCCTTAATTGAAGAATCGCAAAACCAGCAAGAAAAGAATGAACAAGAAT
TATTGGAATTAGATAAATGGGCAAGTTTGTGGAATTGGTTTAACA
Features (pLannotate 1.2.2; 29 found; start..end, strand, type, name):
      3..158     +  CDS            env (fragment): ENV_HV1H2 - Experimental evidence at protein level: Swiss-Prot protein existence level 1. [Transmembrane protein gp41]: Acts as a class I viral fusion protein. Under the current model, the protein has at least 3 conformational states: pre-fusion native state, pre-hairpin intermediate state, and post-fusion hairpin state. During fusion of viral and target intracellular membranes, the coiled coil regions (heptad repeats) assume a trimer-of-hairpins structure, positioning the fusion peptide in close proximity to the C-terminal region of the ectodomain. The formation of this structure appears to d
    162..402     +  promoter       U6 promoter: RNA polymerase III promoter for human U6 snRNA
    432..507     +  misc_RNA       gRNA scaffold: guide RNA scaffold for the Streptococcus pyogenes CRISPR/Cas9 system
    563..680     +  misc_feature   cPPT/CTS: central polypurine tract and central termination sequence of HIV-1
    746..812     +  CDS            small t antigen (fragment): SV40 (simian virus 40) small t antigen
    838..1049    +  promoter       EF-1α core promoter: core promoter for human elongation factor EF-1α
   1050..1988    +  intron         EF-1α intron A: intron upstream of the start codon of human EF-1α
   2010..2609    +  CDS            PuroR (fragment): puromycin N-acetyltransferase; pac from Streptomyces; confers resistance to puromycin
   2625..3213    +  misc_feature   WPRE: woodchuck hepatitis virus posttranscriptional regulatory element
   3264..3283    +  misc_feature   cPPT/CTS (fragment): central polypurine tract and central termination sequence of HIV-1
   3285..3518    +  LTR            3' LTR (ΔU3): self-inactivating 3' long terminal repeat (LTR) from HIV-1
   3596..3717    +  polyA_signal   SV40 poly(A) signal: SV40 polyadenylation signal
   3757..3892    +  rep_origin     SV40 ori: SV40 origin of replication
   3913..3931    -  promoter       T7 promoter: promoter for bacteriophage T7 RNA polymerase
   3939..4094    +  CDS            lacZα (fragment): LacZα fragment of β-galactosidase; lacZ fragment
   4099..4527    +  rep_origin     f1 ori (sequence partly withheld): f1 bacteriophage origin of replication; arrow indicates direction of (+) strand synthesis
   4580..4684    +  promoter       AmpR promoter: bla
   4685..5545    +  CDS            AmpR: β-lactamase; bla; confers resistance to ampicillin, carbenicillin, and related antibiotics
   5716..6304    +  rep_origin     ori: high-copy-number ColE1/pMB1/pBR322/pUC origin of replication
   6487..6579    +  CDS            lacI (fragment): lac repressor; lacI; The lac repressor binds to the lac operator to inhibit transcription in E. coli. This inhibition can be relieved by adding lactose or isopropyl-β-D-thiogalactopyranoside (IPTG).
   6592..6613    +  protein_bind   CAP binding site: CAP binding activates transcription in the presence of cAMP. E. coli catabolite activator protein
   6628..6658    +  promoter       lac promoter: promoter for the E. coli lac operon
   6666..6682    +  protein_bind   lac operator: The lac repressor binds to the lac operator to inhibit transcription in E. coli. This inhibition can be relieved by adding lactose or isopropyl-β-D-thiogalactopyranoside (IPTG). lac repressor encoded by lacI
   6727..6745    +  promoter       T3 promoter: promoter for bacteriophage T3 RNA polymerase
   6773..6999    +  promoter       RSV promoter: Rous sarcoma virus enhancer/promoter
   7000..7180    +  LTR            5' LTR (truncated): truncated 5' long terminal repeat (LTR) from HIV-1
   7227..7352    +  misc_feature   HIV-1 Ψ: packaging signal of human immunodeficiency virus type 1
   7336..7699    +  CDS            HIV-1 gag (fragment): gag protein from human immunodeficiency virus 1; gag
   7845..8078    +  misc_feature   RRE: The Rev response element (RRE) of HIV-1 allows for Rev-dependent mRNA export from the nucleus to the cytoplasm.
