[The description below was written by a language model from this plasmid's Addgene catalogue record and pLannotate feature annotations shown in this document.]
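Description:
pXPR_003 sgPIGW guide 1 is a third-generation-style, self-inactivating HIV-1 lentiviral transfer plasmid (about 8.3 kb) built on the pXPR_003 backbone to deliver a single guide RNA against human PIGW (also known as Gwt1) for CRISPR knockout. It is maintained in E. coli through a high-copy ColE1/pUC-type origin with ampicillin selection (AmpR, β-lactamase). The backbone also carries an f1 origin, remnants of a lac/lacZα cloning region, T3 and T7 promoters, and an SV40 origin and poly(A) signal downstream of the viral cassette.

The viral genome is transcribed in packaging cells from an RSV promoter fused to a truncated 5' LTR, which makes expression Tat-independent. This is followed by the Ψ packaging signal with a partial gag sequence, the RRE for Rev-dependent nuclear export, and a fragment of env. Within the proviral region, a human U6 RNA polymerase III promoter drives the PIGW-targeting spacer joined to the Streptococcus pyogenes Cas9 guide RNA scaffold. A cPPT/CTS element, which aids nuclear import of the reverse-transcribed genome, sits downstream. It is followed by an EF-1α core promoter with its intron A driving puromycin N-acetyltransferase, so transduced mammalian cells can be selected with puromycin. A WPRE enhances transcript expression, and the ΔU3 3' LTR inactivates the LTR promoter after integration.

No Cas9 coding sequence is annotated, so the nuclease must be supplied separately, for example in Cas9-expressing cells. The stated purpose is PIGW knockout, and the associated publication concerns tumour cell resistance to CAR T cell therapy in pancreatic cancer. The restriction sites used to clone the guide are not recorded.
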