Addgene plasmid #193612: pXPR_003 sgPIGW guide 1
Purpose: PIGW knockout
Depositing lab: William Hahn. Depositing organization: Dana-Farber Cancer Institute. Publication: Systematic interrogation of tumor cell resistance to CAR T cell therapy in pancreatic cancer. Hagel KR, Arafeh R, Gang S, Arnoff TE, Larson RC, Doench JG, Mathewson ND, Wucherpfennig KW, Maus MV, Hahn WC. Cancer Res. 2022 Dec 22:CAN-22-2245. doi: 10.1158/0008-5472.CAN-22-2245. PubMed 36548402.
Backbone
  Vector backbone: pXPR_003
  Vector type: Lentiviral
  Selectable markers: Puromycin
Growth in bacteria
  Bacterial resistance: Ampicillin, 100 μg/mL
  Growth temperature: 30°C
  Growth strain: NEB Stable
  Copy number: High Copy
Gene/Insert
  Gene/Insert name: sgPIGW guide 1
  gRNA/shRNA sequence: GGGGTATGTGGCAATACACA
  Species: H. sapiens (human)
  Entrez Gene: PIGW (a.k.a. Gwt1)
  Cloning method: Restriction Enzyme; 5′ cloning site Unknown (unknown if destroyed); 3′ cloning site Unknown (unknown if destroyed)
Terms and licenses: Academic/Nonprofit Terms; Industry Terms: Not Available to Industry
How to cite: pXPR_003 sgPIGW guide 1 was a gift from William Hahn (Addgene plasmid # 193612 ; http://n2t.net/addgene:193612 ; RRID:Addgene_193612)
